>Addgene plasmid #70344 | R777-E060 Hs.EIF4EBP3-nostop | depositor full sequence | sequence record 125793 | Full Sequence
TTAACGCTAGCATGGATGTTTTCCCAGTCACGACGTTGTAAAACGACGGCCAGTCTTAAAATTCGAGCTC
GGTCCGAGGATCCGAAATAATGATTTTATTTTGACTGATAGTGACCTGTTCGTTGCAACAAATTGATAAG
CAATGCTTTTTTATAATGCCAACTTTGTACAAAAAAGTTGGCACCATGTCAACGTCCACTAGCTGCCCGA
TTCCCGGGGGCCGGGACCAGCTGCCCGACTGCTACAGCACCACGCCGGGGGGCACGCTATACGCCACTAC
CCCCGGAGGCACCAGGATCATCTACGACCGAAAGTTCCTGCTGGAGTGCAAGAACTCACCCATTGCCCGG
ACACCCCCCTGCTGCCTCCCTCAGATTCCCGGGGTCACAACTCCTCCAACAGCCCCTCTCTCCAAGCTGG
AGGAGCTGAAGGAGCAGGAGACAGAGGAAGAGATACCCGATGACGCACAATTTGAAATGGACATCTCAAC
TTTCTTGTACAAAGTTGGCATTATAGGAAAGCATTGCTTATCAATTTGTTGCAACGAACAGGTCACTATC
AGTCAAAATAAAATCATTATTTGCATGCAAGCTTAGATCCTCTAGACCAGCCAGGACAGAAATGCCTCGA
CTTCGCTGCTACCCAAGGTTGCCGGGTGACGCACACCGTGGAAACGGATGAAGGCACGAACCCAGTGGAC
ATAAGCCTGTTCGGTTCGTAAGCTGTAATGCAAGTAGCGTATGCGCTCACGCAACTGGTCCAGAACCTTG
ACCGAACGCAGCGGTGGTAACGGCGCAGTGGCGGTTTTCATGGCTTGTTATGACTGTTTTTTTGGGGTAC
AGTCTATGCCTCGGGCATCCAAGCAGCAAGCGCGTTACGCCGTGGGTCGATGTTTGATGTTATGGAGCAG
CAACGATGTTACGCAGCAGGGCAGTCGCCCTAAAACAAAGTTAAACATTATGAGGGAAGCGGTGATCGCC
GAAGTATCGACTCAACTATCAGAGGTAGTTGGCGTCATCGAGCGCCATCTCGAACCGACGTTGCTGGCCG
TACATTTGTACGGCTCCGCAGTGGATGGCGGCCTGAAGCCACACAGTGATATTGATTTGCTGGTTACGGT
GACCGTAAGGCTTGATGAAACAACGCGGCGAGCTTTGATCAACGACCTTTTGGAAACTTCGGCTTCCCCT
GGAGAGAGCGAGATTCTCCGCGCTGTAGAAGTCACCATTGTTGTGCACGACGACATCATTCCGTGGCGTT
ATCCAGCTAAGCGCGAACTGCAATTTGGAGAATGGCAGCGCAATGACATTCTTGCAGGTATCTTCGAGCC
AGCCACGATCGACATTGATCTGGCTATCTTGCTGACAAAAGCAAGAGAACATAGCGTTGCCTTGGTAGGT
CCAGCGGCGGAGGAACTCTTTGATCCGGTTCCTGAACAGGATCTATTTGAGGCGCTAAATGAAACCTTAA
CGCTATGGAACTCGCCGCCCGACTGGGCTGGCGATGAGCGAAATGTAGTGCTTACGTTGTCCCGCATTTG
GTACAGCGCAGTAACCGGCAAAATCGCGCCGAAGGATGTCGCTGCCGACTGGGCAATGGAGCGCCTGCCG
GCCCAGTATCAGCCCGTCATACTTGAAGCTAGACAGGCTTATCTTGGACAAGAAGAAGATCGCTTGGCCT
CGCGCGCAGATCAGTTGGAAGAATTTGTCCACTACGTGAAAGGCGAGATCACCAAGGTAGTCGGCAAATA
ACCCTCGAGCCACCCATGACCAAAATCCCTTAACGTGAGTTACGCGTCGTTCCACTGAGCGTCAGACCCC
GTAGAAAAGATCAAAGGATCTTCTTGAGATCCTTTTTTTCTGCGCGTAATCTGCTGCTTGCAAACAAAAA
AACCACCGCTACCAGCGGTGGTTTGTTTGCCGGATCAAGAGCTACCAACTCTTTTTCCGAAGGTAACTGG
CTTCAGCAGAGCGCAGATACCAAATACTGTCCTTCTAGTGTAGCCGTAGTTAGGCCACCACTTCAAGAAC
TCTGTAGCACCGCCTACATACCTCGCTCTGCTAATCCTGTTACCAGTGGCTGCTGCCAGTGGCGATAAGT
CGTGTCTTACCGGGTTGGACTCAAGACGATAGTTACCGGATAAGGCGCAGCGGTCGGGCTGAACGGGGGG
TTCGTGCACACAGCCCAGCTTGGAGCGAACGACCTACACCGAACTGAGATACCTACAGCGTGAGCATTGA
GAAAGCGCCACGCTTCCCGAAGGGAGAAAGGCGGACAGGTATCCGGTAAGCGGCAGGGTCGGAACAGGAG
AGCGCACGAGGGAGCTTCCAGGGGGAAACGCCTGGTATCTTTATAGTCCTGTCGGGTTTCGCCACCTCTG
ACTTGAGCGTCGATTTTTGTGATGCTCGTCAGGGGGGCGGAGCCTATGGAAAAACGCCAGCAACGCGGCC
TTTTTACGGTTCCTGGCCTTTTGCTGGCCTTTTGCTCACATGTTCTTTCCTGCGTTATCCCCTGATTCTG
TGGATAACCGTATTACCGCCTTTGAGTGAGCTGATACCGCTCGCCGCAGCCGAACGACCGAGCGCAGCGA
GTCAGTGAGCGAGGAAGCGGAAGAGCGCCCAATACGCAAACCGCCTCTCCCCGCGCGTTGGCCGATTCAT
TAATGCAGCTGGCACGACAGGTTTCCCGACTGGAAAGCGGGCAGTGAGCGCAACGCAATTAATACGCGTA
CCGCTAGCCAGGAAGAGTTTGTAGAAACGCAAAAAGGCCATCCGTCAGGATGGCCTTCTGCTTAGTTTGA
TGCCTGGCAGTTTATGGCGGGCGTCCTGCCCGCCACCCTCCGGGCCGTTGCTTCACAACGTTCAAATCCG
CTCCCGGCGGATTTGTCCTACTCAGGAGAGCGTTCACCGACAAACAACAGATAAAACGAAAGGCCCAGTC
TTCCGACTGAGCCTTTCGTTTTATTTGATGCCTGGCAGTTCCCTACTCTCGCG
Features (pLannotate 1.2.2; 11 found; start..end, strand, type, name):
     18..54      -  CDS            lacZα (fragment): LacZα fragment of β-galactosidase; lacZ fragment
     85..180     +  protein_bind   attL3: mutant version of attL; recombination site for the Gateway® LR reaction LR Clonase™
    186..485     +  CDS            EIF4EBP3: 4EBP3_HUMAN - Experimental evidence at protein level: Swiss-Prot protein existence level 1. Repressor of translation initiation that regulates EIF4E activity by preventing its assembly into the eIF4F complex: hypophosphorylated form competes with EIF4G1/EIF4G3 and strongly binds to EIF4E, leading to repress translation. In contrast, hyperphosphorylated form dissociates from EIF4E, allowing interaction between EIF4G1/EIF4G3 and EIF4E, leading to initiation of translation. From Homo sapiens (Human).
    490..583     -  protein_bind   attL2 (fragment): mutant version of attL; recombination site for the Gateway® LR reaction LR Clonase™
    698..721     +  promoter       Pc promoter (fragment): intI1 (promoter lies within the coding sequence); class 1 integron promoter
    897..953     +  CDS            GmR (fragment): gentamycin acetyltransferase; aacC1; confers resistance to gentamycin
    960..1751    +  CDS            SmR: aminoglycoside adenylyltransferase (Murphy, 1985); aadA; confers resistance to spectinomycin and streptomycin
   1844..2432    +  rep_origin     ori: high-copy-number ColE1/pMB1/pBR322/pUC origin of replication
   2615..2707    +  CDS            lacI (fragment): lac repressor; lacI; The lac repressor binds to the lac operator to inhibit transcription in E. coli. This inhibition can be relieved by adding lactose or isopropyl-β-D-thiogalactopyranoside (IPTG).
   2762..2789    -  terminator     rrnB T2 terminator: transcription terminator T2 from the E. coli rrnB gene
   2921..2964    +  terminator     rrnB T1 terminator: Escherichia coli rrnB; transcription terminator T1 from the E. coli rrnB gene
