[The description below was written by a language model from this plasmid's Addgene catalogue record and pLannotate feature annotations shown in this document.]
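Description:
R777-E060 Hs.EIF4EBP3-nostop is a Gateway entry clone built on the pDonor-255 backbone, carrying the human EIF4EBP3 open reading frame (reference transcript NM_003732.2) as a 300 bp insert in a plasmid of about 3 kb. It is a bacterial propagation and shuttling plasmid rather than an expression vector: it replicates from a high-copy ColE1/pUC-type origin and is selected with spectinomycin through the aadA (SmR) aminoglycoside adenylyltransferase gene. A fragment of a class 1 integron Pc promoter and a short remnant of a gentamicin resistance gene lie upstream of that marker. rrnB T1 and T2 terminators lie upstream of the cloning region and help insulate it from read-through transcription. Small lacZα and lacI fragments are annotated as backbone remnants with no functional role indicated.

The ORF sits between two attL recombination sites, annotated by the automated feature caller as attL3 on the 5′ side and a partial attL2 on the 3′ side. The attL3 label may reflect sequence similarity among attL variants, as the record does not otherwise specify which sites are used. No promoter able to drive the insert is annotated, so expression depends on transferring the ORF by an LR Clonase reaction into a destination vector that supplies the promoter and any tags. The stop codon has been omitted, which allows read-through into a C-terminal fusion partner such as an epitope tag or fluorescent protein provided by the destination vector. EIF4EBP3 (4E-BP3) encodes a repressor of translation initiation. In its hypophosphorylated form it binds eIF4E and blocks assembly of the eIF4F complex, so derived expression clones would suit studies of cap-dependent translation control.
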