Addgene plasmid #70344: R777-E060 Hs.EIF4EBP3-nostop
Purpose: Gateway ORF clone of human EIF4EBP3 [NM_003732.2] without stop codon (for C-terminal fusions)
Depositing lab: Dominic Esposito. Depositing organization: National Cancer Institute (NCI).
Backbone
  Vector backbone: pDonor-255
  Backbone size w/o insert (bp): 2693
  Vector type: Gateway Entry Clone
Growth in bacteria
  Bacterial resistance: Spectinomycin, 50 μg/mL
  Growth temperature: 37°C
  Growth strain: DH10B
  Copy number: High Copy
Gene/Insert
  Gene/Insert name: EIF4EBP3
  Species: H. sapiens (human)
  Insert size (bp): 300
  GenBank ID: NM_003732.2
  Entrez Gene: EIF4EBP3 (a.k.a. 4E-BP3, 4EBP3)
  Cloning method: Gateway Cloning
  Sequencing primers: 5′ M13F 23-mer (5'-CCCAGTCACGACGTTGTAAAACG); 3′ attLR 23-mer (5'-TAACATCAGAGATTTTGAGACAC)
Terms and licenses: Academic/Nonprofit Terms; Industry Terms: Not Available to Industry
How to cite: R777-E060 Hs.EIF4EBP3-nostop was a gift from Dominic Esposito (Addgene plasmid # 70344 ; http://n2t.net/addgene:70344 ; RRID:Addgene_70344)
