>Addgene plasmid #70344 | R777-E060 Hs.EIF4EBP3-nostop | addgene partial sequence | sequence record 129357 | pCR8_R1 5'-cgaaccgaacaggcttatgt-3'
GTGCGTCACCCGGCAACCTTGGGTAGCAGCGAAGTCGAGGCATTTCTGTCCTGGCTGGTCTAGAGGATCT
AAGCTTGCATGCAAATAATGATTTTATTTTGACTGATAGTGACCTGTTCGTTGCAACAAATTGATAAGCA
ATGCTTTCCTATAATGCCAACTTTGTACAAGAAAGTTGAGATGTCCATTTCAAATTGTGCGTCATCGGGT
ATCTCTTCCTCTGTCTCCTGCTCCTTCAGCTCCTCCAGCTTGGAGAGAGGGGCTGTTGGAGGAGTTGTGA
CCCCGGGAATCTGAGGGAGGCAGCAGGGGGGTGTCCGG
